>Addgene plasmid #12148 | FLAG-Foxo1(pCMV5) | addgene full sequence | sequence record 174342 | Addgene NGS Result
CCCATTCGCCATTCAGGCTGCGCAACTGTTGGGAAGGGCGATCGGTGCGGGCCTCTTCGCTATTACGCCA
GCTGGCGAAAGGGGGATGTGCTGCAAGGCGATTAAGTTGGGTAACGCCAGGGTTTTCCCAGTCACGACGT
TGTAAAACGACGGCCAGTGCCAAGCTGATCTATACATTGAATCAATATTGGCAATTAGCCATATTAGTCA
TTGGTTATATAGCATAAATCAATATTGGCTATTGGCCATTGCATACGTTGTATCTATATCATAATATGTA
CATTTATATTGGCTCATGTCCAATATGACCGCCATGTTGACATTGATTATTGACTAGTTATTAATAGTAA
TCAATTACGGGGTCATTAGTTCATAGCCCATATATGGAGTTCCGCGTTACATAACTTACGGTAAATGGCC
CGCCTGGCTGACCGCCCAACGACCCCCGCCCATTGACGTCAATAATGACGTATGTTCCCATAGTAACGCC
AATAGGGACTTTCCATTGACGTCAATGGGTGGAGTATTTACGGTAAACTGCCCACTTGGCAGTACATCAA
GTGTATCATATGCCAAGTCCGCCCCCTATTGACGTCAATGACGGTAAATGGCCCGCCTGGCATTATGCCC
AGTACATGACCTTACGGGACTTTCCTACTTGGCAGTACATCTACGTATTAGTCATCGCTATTACCATGGT
GATGCGGTTTTGGCAGTACACCAATGGGCGTGGATAGCGGTTTGACTCACGGGGATTTCCAAGTCTCCAC
CCCATTGACGTCAATGGGAGTTTGTTTTGGCACCAAAATCAACGGGACTTTCCAAAATGTCGTAATAACC
CCGCCCCGTTGACGCAAATGGGCGGTAGGCGTGTACGGTGGGAGGTCTATATAAGCAGAGCTCGTTTAGT
GAACCGTCAGAATTGCCATGGAGCAGAAGCTGATCAGCGAGGAGGACCTGAACGAATTCAGATCTGGTAC
CGCCATGGACTACAAGGACGACGATGACAAGGCCGAGGCGCCCCAGGTGGTGGAGACCGACCCGGACTTC
GAGCCGCTGCCCCGGCAGCGCTCCTGTACCTGGCCGCTGCCCAGGCCGGAGTTTAACCAGTCCAACTCGA
CCACCTCCAGTCCGGCGCCGTCGGGCGGCGCGGCCGCCAACCCCGACGCCGCGGCGAGCCTGGCCTCGGC
GTCCGCTGTCAGCACCGACTTTATGAGCAACCTGAGCCTGCTGGAGGAGAGTGAGGACTTCGCGCGGGCG
CCAGGCTGCGTGGCCGTGGCGGCGGCGGCTGCGGCCAGCAGGGGCCTGTGCGGGGACTTCCAGGGCCCCG
AGGCGGGCTGCGTGCACCCAGCGCCGCCACAGCCCCCACCGACCGGGCCGCTGTCGCAGCCCCCACCCGT
GCCTCCCTCCGCTGCCGCCGCCGCGGGGCCACTCGCGGGACAGCCGCGCAAGACCAGCTCGTCGCGCCGC
AACGCGTGGGGCAACCTGTCGTACGCCGACCTCATCACCAAGGCCATCGAGAGCTCAGCCGAGAAGAGGC
TCACCCTGTCGCAGATCTACGAGTGGATGGTGAAGAGCGTGCCCTACTTCAAGGATAAGGGCGACAGCAA
CAGCTCGGCGGGCTGGAAGAATTCAATTCGCCACAATCTGTCCCTTCACAGCAGGTTTATTCGAGTGCAG
AATGAAGGAACTGGAAAGAGTTCTTGGTGGATGCTCAATCCAGAGGGAGGCAAGAGCGGAAAATCACCCC
GGAGAAGAGCTGCGTCCATGGACAACAACAGTAAATTTGCTAAGAGCCGAGGGCGGGCTGCTAAGAAAAA
AGCATCTCTCCAGTCTGGGCAAGAGGGTCCTGGAGACAGCCCTGGGTCTCAGTTTTCTAAGTGGCCTGCG
AGTCCTGGGTCCCACAGCAACGATGACTTTGATAACTGGAGTACATTTCGTCCTCGAACCAGCTCAAATG
CTAGTACCATCAGTGGGAGACTTTCTCCCATCATGACAGAGCAGGATGACCTGGGAGATGGGGACGTGCA
TTCCCTGGTGTATCCACCCTCTGCTGCCAAGATGGCGTCTACGCTGCCCAGTCTGTCTGAAATCAGCAAT
CCAGAAAACATGGAGAACCTTCTGGATAATCTCAACCTTCTCTCGTCCCCAACATCTTTAACTGTGTCCA
CCCAGTCCTCGCCTGGCAGCATGATGCAGCAGACACCATGCTATTCGTTTGCACCGCCAAACACCAGTCT
AAATTCACCCAGTCCAAACTACTCAAAGTACACATACGGCCAATCCAGCATGAGCCCTTTGCCCCAGATG
CCTATGCAGACACTTCAGGACAGCAAATCAAGTTACGGAGGATTGAACCAGTATAACTGTGCCCCAGGAC
TCTTGAAAGAGTTGTTGACTTCTGACTCTCCTCCCCACAATGACATTATGTCACCGGTTGATCCCGGAGT
GGCCCAACCCAACAGTCGGGTCCTGGGCCAAAATGTAATGATGGGCCCTAATTCGGTCATGCCAGCGTAT
GGCAGCCAGGCATCTCATAACAAAATGATGAACCCCAGCTCCCACACCCACCCTGGACATGCACAGCAAA
CGGCTTCGGTCAACGGCCGTACCCTGCCCCATGTGGTGAACACCATGCCTCACACATCTGCCATGAACCG
CTTGACCCCCGTGAAGACACCTTTACAAGTGCCTCTGTCCCACCCCATGCAGATGAGTGCCCTGGGCAGC
TACTCCTCGGTGAGCAGCTGCAATGGCTATGGTAGGATGGGTGTCCTCCACCAGGAGAAGCTCCCAAGTG
ACTTGGATGGCATGTTTATTGAGCGCTTGGACTGTGACATGGAGTCCATCATTCGGAATGACCCCATGGA
TGGAGATACCTTGGATTTTAACTTTGATAATGTGTTGCCCAACCAAAGCTTCCCACACAGTGTCAAGACT
ACAACACACAGCTGGGTGTCAGGCTAAGAGTTAGTGAGCAGGCTACATTTAAAAGTCCTTCAGATTGTCT
GACAGCAGGAACTGAGGAGCAGTCCAAAGATGCCCTTCACCCCTCCTTATAGTTTTCAAGATTAAAAAAA
AAAAAAAAAAAAAAAAAAAAAAAAGCGGCCGCTGAATTCTAGAGGATCCCGGGTGGCATCCCTGTGACCC
CTCCCCAGTGCCTCTCCTGGCCCTGGAAGTTGCCACTCCAGTGCCCACCAGCCTTGTCCTAATAAAATTA
AGTTGCATCATTTTGTCTGACTAGGTGTCCTTCTATAATATTATGGGGTGGAGGGGGGTGGTATGGAGCA
AGGGGCAAGTTGGGAAGACAACCTGTAGGGCCTGCGGGGTCTATTGGGAACCAAGCTGGAGTGCAGTGGC
ACAATCTTGGCTCACTGCAATCTCCGCCTCCTGGGTTCAAGCGATTCTCCTGCCTCAGCCTCCCGAGTTG
TTGGGATTCCAGGCATGCATGACCAGGCTCAGCTAATTTTTGTTTTTTTGGTAGAGACGGGGTTTCACCA
TATTGGCCAGGCTGGTCTCCAACTCCTAATCTCAGGTGATCTACCCACCTTGGCCTCCCAAATTGCTGGG
ATTACAGGCGTGAACCACTGCTCCCTTCCCTGTCCTTCTGATTTTAAAATAACTATACCAGCAGGAGGAC
GTCCAGACACAGCATAGGCTACCTGGCCATGCCCAACCGGTGGGACATTTGAGTTGCTTGCTTGGCACTG
TCCTCTCATGCGTTGGGTCCACTCAGTAGATGCCTGTTGAATTGGGTACGCGGCCAGCTTGGCTGTGGAA
TGTGTGTCAGTTAGGGTGTGGAAAGTCCCCAGGCTCCCCAGCAGGCAGAAGTATGCAAAGCATGCATCTC
AATTAGTCAGCAACCAGGTGTGGAAAGTCCCCAGGCTCCCCAGCAGGCAGAAGTATGCAAAGCATGCATC
TCAATTAGTCAGCAACCATAGTCCCGCCCCTAACTCCGCCCATCCCGCCCCTAACTCCGCCCAGTTCCGC
CCATTCTCCGCCCCATGGCTGACTAATTTTTTTTATTTATGCAGAGGCCGAGGCCGCCTCGGCCTCTGAG
CTATTCCAGAAGTAGTGAGGAGGCTTTTTTGGAGGCCTAGGCTTTTGCAAAAAGCTCCTCGAGGAACTGA
AAAACCAGAAAGTTAATTCCCTATAGTGAGTCGTATTAAATTCGTAATCATGTCATAGCTGTTTCCTGTG
TGAAATTGTTATCCGCTCACAATTCCACACAACATACGAGCCGGAAGCATAAAGTGTAAAGCCTGGGGTG
CCTAATGAGTGAGCTAACTCACATTAATTGCGTTGCGCTCACTGCCCGCTTTCCAGTCGGGAAACCTGTC
GTGCCAGCTGCATTAATGAATCGGCCAACGCGCGGGGAGAGGCGGTTTGCGTATTGGGCGCTCTTCCGCT
TCCTCGCTCACTGACTCGCTGCGCTCGGTCGTTCGGCTGCGGCGAGCGGTATCAGCTCACTCAAAGGCGG
TAATACGGTTATCCACAGAATCAGGGGATAACGCAGGAAAGAACATGTGAGCAAAAGGCCAGCAAAAGGC
CAGGAACCGTAAAAAGGCCGCGTTGCTGGCGTTTTTCCATAGGCTCCGCCCCCCTGACGAGCATCACAAA
AATCGACGCTCAAGTCAGAGGTGGCGAAACCCGACAGGACTATAAAGATACCAGGCGTTTCCCCCTGGAA
GCTCCCTCGTGCGCTCTCCTGTTCCGACCCTGCCGCTTACCGGATACCTGTCCGCCTTTCTCCCTTCGGG
AAGCGTGGCGCTTTCTCATAGCTCACGCTGTAGGTATCTCAGTTCGGTGTAGGTCGTTCGCTCCAAGCTG
GGCTGTGTGCACGAACCCCCCGTTCAGCCCGACCGCTGCGCCTTATCCGGTAACTATCGTCTTGAGTCCA
ACCCGGTAAGACACGACTTATCGCCACTGGCAGCAGCCACTGGTAACAGGATTAGCAGAGCGAGGTATGT
AGGCGGTGCTACAGAGTTCTTGAAGTGGTGGCCTAACTACGGCTACACTAGAAGAACAGTATTTGGTATC
TGCGCTCTGCTGAAGCCAGTTACCTTCGGAAAAAGAGTTGGTAGCTCTTGATCCGGCAAACAAACCACCG
CTGGTAGCGGTGGTTTTTTTGTTTGCAAGCAGCAGATTACGCGCAGAAAAAAAGGATCTCAAGAAGATCC
TTTGATCTTTTCTACGGGGTCTGACGCTCAGTGGAACGAAAACTCACGTTAAGGGATTTTGGTCATGAGA
TTATCAAAAAGGATCTTCACCTAGATCCTTTTAAATTAAAAATGAAGTTTTAAATCAATCTAAAGTATAT
ATGAGTAAACTTGGTCTGACAGTTACCAATGCTTAATCAGTGAGGCACCTATCTCAGCGATCTGTCTATT
TCGTTCATCCATAGTTGCCTGACTCCCCGTCGTGTAGATAACTACGATACGGGAGGGCTTACCATCTGGC
CCCAGTGCTGCAATGATACCGCGAGACCCACGCTCACCGGCTCCAGATTTATCAGCAATAAACCAGCCAG
CCGGAAGGGCCGAGCGCAGAAGTGGTCCTGCAACTTTATCCGCCTCCATCCAGTCTATTAATTGTTGCCG
GGAAGCTAGAGTAAGTAGTTCGCCAGTTAATAGTTTGCGCAACGTTGTTGCCATTGCTACAGGCATCGTG
GTGTCACGCTCGTCGTTTGGTATGGCTTCATTCAGCTCCGGTTCCCAACGATCAAGGCGAGTTACATGAT
CCCCCATGTTGTGCAAAAAAGCGGTTAGCTCCTTCGGTCCTCCGATCGTTGTCAGAAGTAAGTTGGCCGC
AGTGTTATCACTCATGGTTATGGCAGCACTGCATAATTCTCTTACTGTCATGCCATCCGTAAGATGCTTT
TCTGTGACTGGTGAGTACTCAACCAAGTCATTCTGAGAATAGTGTATGCGGCGACCGAGTTGCTCTTGCC
CGGCGTCAATACGGGATAATACCGCGCCACATAGCAGAACTTTAAAAGTGCTCATCATTGGAAAACGTTC
TTCGGGGCGAAAACTCTCAAGGATCTTACCGCTGTTGAGATCCAGTTCGATGTAACCCACTCGTGCACCC
AACTGATCTTCAGCATCTTTTACTTTCACCAGCGTTTCTGGGTGAGCAAAAACAGGAAGGCAAAATGCCG
CAAAAAAGGGAATAAGGGCGACACGGAAATGTTGAATACTCATACTCTTCCTTTTTCAATATTATTGAAG
CATTTATCAGGGTTATTGTCTCATGAGCGGATACATATTTGAATGTATTTAGAAAAATAAACAAATAGGG
GTTCCGCGCACATTTCCCCGAAAAGTGCCACCTG
[124 nt withheld, positions 6335-6458]
C
[91 nt withheld, positions 6460-6550]
A
[49 nt withheld, positions 6552-6600]
CCTTTGACGTTGGAGTCCACGTTCTTT
[37 nt withheld, positions 6628-6664]
ACCCTATCTCGGTCTATTCTTTTGATTTATAAGGGATTTTGCCGATTTCGGCCTATTGGTTAAAAAATGA
GCTGATTTAACAAAAATTTAACGCGAATTTTAACAAAATATTAACGCTTACAATTTC
Features (pLannotate 1.2.2; 16 found; start..end, strand, type, name):
      5..159     -  CDS            lacZα (fragment): LacZα fragment of β-galactosidase; lacZ fragment
    319..698     +  enhancer       CMV enhancer: human cytomegalovirus immediate early enhancer
    700..899     +  promoter       CMV promoter: human cytomegalovirus (CMV) immediate early promoter
    991..1011    +  CDS            FLAG (fragment): FLAG® epitope tag, followed by an enterokinase cleavage site
   1012..2964    +  CDS            Foxo1: FOXO1_MOUSE - Also known as Fkhr, Foxo1a. Experimental evidence at protein level: Swiss-Prot protein existence level 1. Transcription factor that is the main target of insulin signaling and regulates metabolic homeostasis in response to oxidative stress (PubMed:12754525, PubMed:15184386, PubMed:15220471, PubMed:16917544, PubMed:17090532, PubMed:17627282, PubMed:17681146, PubMed:20519497, PubMed:20668652, PubMed:21196578, PubMed:21335550, PubMed:21471200, PubMed:22298775, PubMed:22417654, PubMed:22510882). Binds to the insulin response element (IRE) with consensus sequence 5'- TT[G/A]TTTTG-3' a
   3131..3753    +  polyA_signal   hGH poly(A) signal: human growth hormone polyadenylation signal
   3782..4111    +  promoter       SV40 promoter: SV40 enhancer and early promoter
   4150..4168    -  promoter       T7 promoter: promoter for bacteriophage T7 RNA polymerase
   4206..4222    -  protein_bind   lac operator: The lac repressor binds to the lac operator to inhibit transcription in E. coli. This inhibition can be relieved by adding lactose or isopropyl-β-D-thiogalactopyranoside (IPTG). lac repressor encoded by lacI
   4230..4260    -  promoter       lac promoter: promoter for the E. coli lac operon
   4275..4296    -  protein_bind   CAP binding site: CAP binding activates transcription in the presence of cAMP. E. coli catabolite activator protein
   4309..4401    -  CDS            lacI (fragment): lac repressor; lacI; The lac repressor binds to the lac operator to inhibit transcription in E. coli. This inhibition can be relieved by adding lactose or isopropyl-β-D-thiogalactopyranoside (IPTG).
   4584..5172    -  rep_origin     ori: high-copy-number ColE1/pMB1/pBR322/pUC origin of replication
   5343..6203    -  CDS            AmpR: β-lactamase; bla; confers resistance to ampicillin, carbenicillin, and related antibiotics
   6204..6308    -  promoter       AmpR promoter: bla
   6335..6763    +  rep_origin     f1 ori (sequence partly withheld): f1 bacteriophage origin of replication; arrow indicates direction of (+) strand synthesis
