[The description below was written by a language model from this plasmid's Addgene catalogue record and pLannotate feature annotations shown in this document.]
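Description:
FLAG-Foxo1(pCMV5) is a mammalian expression plasmid that carries the mouse Foxo1 (Fkhr, forkhead box O1) coding sequence in the pCMV5 backbone. It is propagated in E. coli through a high-copy ColE1/pUC-type origin and selected with ampicillin via the β-lactamase gene and its own promoter. An f1 phage origin is also present, along with remnants of a lac cloning region (lacZα and lacI fragments, lac promoter and operator, CAP site) and a T7 promoter. No mammalian selection marker is annotated. An SV40 enhancer/early promoter segment sits downstream of the expression cassette; this region includes the SV40 origin, which can support episomal replication in cells expressing large T antigen.

The expression cassette consists of the human cytomegalovirus immediate-early enhancer and promoter, a FLAG epitope placed directly upstream of and adjoining the roughly 2 kb Foxo1 open reading frame, and the human growth hormone polyadenylation signal. The insert was cloned between KpnI and XbaI sites, both retained. The catalogue entry also lists an N-terminal Myc tag on the backbone, but the feature table annotates only the FLAG sequence, so the presence of a Myc tag is not confirmed by the annotation. The sequenced clone carries K219R, which the depositing lab regards as a common variant rather than a mutation, and an L619P polymorphism.

Foxo1 is a transcription factor and a major target of insulin signalling that regulates metabolic homeostasis and responses to oxidative stress. The construct allows transient overexpression of epitope-tagged Foxo1 in mammalian cells, with detection or immunoprecipitation through FLAG, and is associated with work on FoxO1 function in pancreatic beta cells.
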