Addgene plasmid #12148: FLAG-Foxo1(pCMV5)
Depositing lab: Domenico Accili. Depositing organization: Columbia University. Publication: FoxO1 protects against pancreatic beta cell failure through NeuroD and MafA induction. Kitamura YI, Kitamura T, Kruse JP, Raum JC, Stein R, Gu W, Accili D. Cell Metab. 2005 Sep . 2(3):153-63. 10.1016/j.cmet.2005.08.004 PubMed 16154098.
Backbone
  Vector backbone: pCMV5
  Backbone size w/o insert (bp): 4700
  Vector type: Mammalian Expression
Growth in bacteria
  Bacterial resistance: Ampicillin, 100 μg/mL
  Growth temperature: 37°C
  Growth strain: DH5alpha
  Copy number: Unknown
Gene/Insert
  Gene/Insert name: Foxo1 (alt names: Fkhr; forkhead box O1)
  Species: M. musculus (mouse)
  Insert size (bp): 2000
  GenBank ID: NM_019739
  Entrez Gene: Foxo1 (a.k.a. Afxh, FKHR, Fkhr1, Foxo1a)
  Promoter: CMV
  Tag / fusion protein: Myc (N terminal on backbone); FLAG (N terminal on insert)
  Cloning method: Restriction Enzyme; 5′ cloning site KpnI (not destroyed); 3′ cloning site XbaI (not destroyed)
  Sequencing primers: 5′ CMV-F; pCEP-F; 3′ hGH-pA-R (CCAGCTTGGTTCCCAATAGA)
Terms and licenses: Academic/Nonprofit Terms; Industry Terms: Not Available to Industry
Depositor comments: Note that a BLAST search with Addgene's quality control sequence shows a K219R mutation. The Accili lab has explained that this is a common variant and they do not consider it a mutation at all. They have used the plasmid routinely without issue. The plasmid also contains an L619P polymorphism.
How to cite: FLAG-Foxo1(pCMV5) was a gift from Domenico Accili (Addgene plasmid # 12148 ; http://n2t.net/addgene:12148 ; RRID:Addgene_12148)
