>Addgene plasmid #12148 | FLAG-Foxo1(pCMV5) | addgene partial sequence | sequence record 62257 | mFoxo1-F 5'-aaggccatcgagagctcag-3'
TCGCAGATCTACGAGTGGATGGTGAAGAGCGTGCCCTACTTCAAGGATAAGGGCGACAGCAACAGCTCGG
CGGGCTGGAAGAATTCAATTCGCCACAATCTGTCCCTTCACAGCAGGTTTATTCGAGTGCAGAATGAAGG
AACTGGAAAGAGTTCTTGGTGGATGCTCAATCCAGAGGGAGGCAAGAGCGGAAAATCACCCCGGAGAAGA
GCTGCGTCCATGGACAACAACAGTAAATTTGCTAAGAGCCGAGGGCGGGCTGCTAAGAAAAAAGCATCTC
TCCAGTCTGGGCAAGAGGGTCCTGGAGACAGCCCTGGGTCTCAGTTTTCTAAGTGGCCTGCGAGTCCTGG
GTCCCACAGCAACGATGACTTTGATAACTGGAGTACATTTCGTCCTCGAACCAGCTCAAATGCTAGTACC
ATCAGTGGGAGACTTTCTCCCATCATGACAGAGCAGGATGACCTGGGAGATGGGGACGTGCATTCCCTGG
TGTATCCACCCTCTGCTGCCAAGATGGCGTCTACGCTGCCCAGTCTGTCTGAAATCAGCAATCCAGAAAA
CATGGAGAACCTTCTGGATAATCTCAACCTTCTCTCGTCCCCAACATCTTTAACTGTGTCCACCCAGTCC
TCGCCTGGCAGCATGATGCAGCAGACACCATGCTATTCGTTTGCACCGCCAAACACCAGTCTAAATTCAC
CCAGTCCAAACTACTCAAAGTACACATACGGCCAATCCAGCATGAGCCCTTTGCCCCAGATGCCTATGCA
GACACTTCAGGACAGCAAATCAAGTTACGGAGGATTGAACCAGTATAACTGTGCCCCAGGACTCTTGAAA
GAGTTGTTGACTTCTGACTCTCCTCCCCACAATGACATTATGTCACCGGTTGATCCCGGAGTGGCCCAAC
CCAACAGTCGGGTCCTGGGCCAAAATGTAATGATGGGCCCTAATTCGG
