>Addgene plasmid #12148 | FLAG-Foxo1(pCMV5) | addgene partial sequence | sequence record 62260 | CMV-F 5'-CGCAAATGGGCGGTAGGCGTG-3'
CTATATAAGCAGAGCTCGTTTAGTGAACCGTCAGAATTGCCATGGAGCAGAAGCTGATCAGCGAGGAGGA
CCTGAACGAATTCAGATCTGGTACCGCCATGGACTACAAGGACGACGATGACAAGGCCGAGGCGCCCCAG
GTGGTGGAGACCGACCCGGACTTCGAGCCGCTGCCCCGGCAGCGCTCCTGTACCTGGCCGCTGCCCAGGC
CGGAGTTTAACCAGTCCAACTCGACCACCTCCAGTCCGGCGCCGTCGGGCGGCGCGGCCGCCAACCCCGA
CGCCGCGGCGAGCCTGGCCTCGGCGTCCGCTGTCAGCACCGACTTTATGAGCAACCTGAGCCTGCTGGAG
GAGAGTGAGGACTTCGCGCGGGCGCCAGGCTGCGTGGCCGTGGCGGCGGCGGCTGCGGCCAGCAGGGGCC
TGTGCGGGGACTTCCAGGGCCCCGAGGCGGGCTGCGTGCACCCAGCGCCGCCACAGCCCCCACCGACCGG
GCCGCTGTCGCAGCCCCCACCCGTGCCTCCCTCCGCTGCCGCCGCCGCGGGGCCACTCGCGGGACAGCCG
CGCAAGACCAGCTCGTCGCGCCGCAACGCGTGGGGCAACCTGTCGTACGCCGACCTCATCACCAAGGCCA
TCGAGAGCTCAGCCGAGAAGAGGCTCACCCTGTCGCAGATCTACGAGTGGATGGTGAAGAGCGTGCCCTA
CTTCAAGGATAAGGGCGACAGCAACAGCTCGGCGGGCTGGAAGAATTCAATTCGCCACAATCTGTCCCTT
CACAGCAGGTTTATTCGAGTGCAGAATGAAGGAACTGGAAAGAGTTCTTGGTGGATGCTCAATCCAGAGG
GAGGCAAGAGCGGAAAATCACCCCGGAGAAGAGCTGCGTCCATGGACAACAACAGTAAATTTGCTAAGAG
CCGAGGGCGGGCTGCTAAGAAAAAAGCATCTCTCCAGTCTGGGCAAGAGGGTCCTGGAGACAGCCCTGGG
TCTCAGT
