>Addgene plasmid #12148 | FLAG-Foxo1(pCMV5) | addgene partial sequence | sequence record 63928 | hGH-pA-R 5'-CCAGCTTGGTTCCCAATAGA-3'
AGGTTGTCTTCCCAACTTGCCCCTTGCTCCATACCACCCCCCTCCACCCCATAATATTATAGAAGGACAC
CTAGTCAGACAAAATGATGCAACTTAATTTTATTAGGACAAGGCTGGTGGGCACTGGAGTGGCAACTTCC
AGGGCCAGGAGAGGCACTGGGGAGGGGTCACAGGGATGCCACCCGGGATCCTCTAGAATTCAGCGGCCGC
TTTTTTTTTTTTTTTTTTTTTTTTTTTTTTTAATCTTGAAAACTATAAGGAGGGGTGAAGGGCATCTTTG
GACTGCTCCTCAGTTCCTGCTGTCAGACAATCTGAAGGACTTTTAAATGTAGCCTGCTCACTAACTCTTA
GCCTGACACCCAGCTGTGTGTTGTAGTCTTGACACTGTGTGGGAAGCTTTGGTTGGGCAACACATTATCA
AAGTTAAAATCCAAGGTATCTCCATCCATGGGGTCATTCCGAATGATGGACTCCATGTCACAGTCCAAGC
GCTCAATAAACATGCCATCCAAGTCACTTGGGAGCTTCTCCTGGTGGAGGACACCCATCCTACCATAGCC
ATTGCAGCTGCTCACCGAGGAGTAGCTGCCCAGGGCACTCATCTGCATGGGGTGGGACAGAGGCACTTGT
AAAGGTGTCTTCACGGGGGTCAAGCGGTTCATGGCAGATGTGTGAGGCATGGTGTTCACCACATGGGGCA
GGGTACGGCCGTTGACCGAAGCCGTTTGCTGTGCATGTCCAGGGTGGGTGTGGGAGCTGGGGTTCATCAT
TTTGTTATGAGATGCCTGGCTGCCATACGCTGGCATGACCGAATTAGGGCCCATCATTACATTTTGGCCC
AGGACCCGACTGTTGGGTTGGGCCACTCCGGGA
